>Addgene plasmid #116019 | pVL23 - pVND7 | addgene full sequence | sequence record 228173 | Addgene NGS Result
GACGAAAGGGCCTCGTGATACGCCTATTTTTATAGGTTAATGTCATGATAATAATGGTTTCTTAGACGTC
AGGTGGCACTTTTCGGGGAAATGTGCGCGGAACCCCTATTTGTTTATTTTTCTAAATACATTCAAATATG
TATCCGCTCATGAGACAATAACCCTGATAAATGCTTCAATAATATTGAAAAAGGAAGAGTATGAGTATTC
AACATTTCCGTGTCGCCCTTATTCCCTTTTTTGCGGCATTTTGCCTTCCTGTTTTTGCTCACCCAGAAAC
GCTGGTGAAAGTAAAAGATGCTGAAGATCAGTTGGGTGCACGAGTGGGTTACATCGAACTGGATCTCAAC
AGCGGTAAGATCCTTGAGAGTTTTCGCCCCGAAGAACGTTTTCCAATGATGAGCACTTTTAAAGTTCTGC
TATGTGGCGCGGTATTATCCCGTATTGACGCCGGGCAAGAGCAACTCGGTCGCCGCATACACTATTCTCA
GAATGACTTGGTTGAGTACTCACCAGTCACAGAAAAGCATCTTACGGATGGCATGACAGTAAGAGAATTA
TGCAGTGCTGCCATAACCATGAGTGATAACACTGCGGCCAACTTACTTCTGACAACGATCGGAGGACCGA
AGGAGCTAACCGCTTTTTTGCACAACATGGGGGATCATGTAACTCGCCTTGATCGTTGGGAACCGGAGCT
GAATGAAGCCATACCAAACGACGAGCGTGACACCACGATGCCTGTAGCAATGGCAACAACGTTGCGCAAA
CTATTAACTGGCGAACTACTTACTCTAGCTTCCCGGCAACAATTAATAGACTGGATGGAGGCGGATAAAG
TTGCAGGACCACTTCTGCGCTCGGCCCTTCCGGCTGGCTGGTTTATTGCTGATAAATCTGGAGCCGGTGA
GCGTGGCTCTCGAGGTATCATTGCAGCACTGGGGCCAGATGGTAAGCCCTCCCGTATCGTAGTTATCTAC
ACGACGGGGAGTCAGGCAACTATGGATGAACGAAATAGACAGATCGCTGAGATAGGTGCCTCACTGATTA
AGCATTGGTAACTGTCAGACCAAGTTTACTCATATATACTTTAGATTGATTTAAAACTTCATTTTTAATT
TAAAAGGATCTAGGTGAAGATCCTTTTTGATAATCTCATGACCAAAATCCCTTAACGTGAGTTTTCGTTC
CACTGAGCGTCAGACCCCGTAGAAAAGATCAAAGGATCTTCTTGAGATCCTTTTTTTCTGCGCGTAATCT
GCTGCTTGCAAACAAAAAAACCACCGCTACCAGCGGTGGTTTGTTTGCCGGATCAAGAGCTACCAACTCT
TTTTCCGAAGGTAACTGGCTTCAGCAGAGCGCAGATACCAAATACTGTTCTTCTAGTGTAGCCGTAGTTA
GGCCACCACTTCAAGAACTCTGTAGCACCGCCTACATACCTCGCTCTGCTAATCCTGTTACCAGTGGCTG
CTGCCAGTGGCGATAAGTCGTGTCTTACCGGGTTGGACTCAAGACGATAGTTACCGGATAAGGCGCAGCG
GTCGGGCTGAACGGGGGGTTCGTGCACACAGCCCAGCTTGGAGCGAACGACCTACACCGAACTGAGATAC
CTACAGCGTGAGCTATGAGAAAGCGCCACGCTTCCCGAAGGGAGAAAGGCGGACAGGTATCCGGTAAGCG
GCAGGGTCGGAACAGGAGAGCGCACGAGGGAGCTTCCAGGGGGAAACGCCTGGTATCTTTATAGTCCTGT
CGGGTTTCGCCACCTCTGACTTGAGCGTCGATTTTTGTGATGCTCGTCAGGGGGGCGGAGCCTATGGAAA
AACGCCAGCAACGCGGCCTTTTTACGGTTCCTGGCCTTTTGCTGGCCTTTTGCTCACATGTTCTTTCCTG
CGTTATCCCCTGATTCTGTGGATAACCGTATTACCGCCTTTGAGTGAGCTGATACCGCTCGCCGCAGCCG
AACGACCGAGCGCAGCGAGTCAGTGAGCGAGGAAGCGGAAGAGCGCCCAATACGCAAACCGCCTCTCCCC
GCGCGTTGGCCGATTCATTAATGCAGCTGGCACGACAGGTTTCCCGACTGGAAAGCGGGCAGTGAGCGCA
ACGCAATTAATGTGAGTTAGCTCACTCATTAGGCACCCCAGGCTTTACACTTTATGCTTCCGGCTCGTAT
GTTGTGTGGAATTGTGAGCGGATAACAATTTCACACGAGCTATTTAGGTGACACTATAGAAGTGAAGCTT
GGTCTCAACCTTAGCACGTTGACGTATGCTGAGTGAAAAAAGTCAAAAATTAAATTGCTAAACCCACTAA
TTACAGTTACCGCTAATTATAATTAGTGGAGAGTGGCAAGTACACACGCACTATGATTTGTGAGTTGTGA
CCATCCATATATGTAGTTCAATGCATCATATGTATAGATAATAAAACTGATAAAAGTATAGTTCAAAAAG
CTTCGATAATCTGTAAATAAGAAAAACACATGATTTGCTATCTCATGACACGACTTAGTAAAATCAATCT
ATACGTAACATATATAGCCAATTCTTTTAATAAAAATATATATATGAAATCATTTTATCTTTTTGGAGAA
ACAAAAGGCATGCTTAGATATGCTTTGGTGCTTCATGATATATCCAAAATTAGTAGTATCAAACTAAACC
GAAACTGAAAGAAAAAGAAAAAAAGCGTAGTCATTCTACATGGTGAACGTAACTCGTATATGCCATATTG
CCATACATAAAAGAGTCCATAAATATGGTTCGACTGCAAAGAATTAGGGGTTATATTGTTATATACGTGT
GTGTGTATAACGAGACTTAGAGACACTATGATTAGAGAAAGGAAAATTAGGGATCGAGGGACATTTATAT
AACGAAAAAAGTGAATGGTGTGAAAGGGTTAATGGATAGATGGTCTTGGGATTTGAACAAAAGGCTCTCT
CTCCCTCGCGCAGTAGACAAATAGGCATGCATGTGAATCTGACTCCAAATCAAGTGCTACCTCTTTTGCC
TTTTCTATTTTTGGTACCCAATATTTGTTATAATTTTCATTTTTTCTGTTTTATATATCCATTCTCCTCG
AATTCTGTGTCTACCTTGTCATATGTTAAGTATTTTGGATTTTTCTTTGGACTAGGGTCAAAGAGTTACT
GAGATGACGTCACCTTAAGCCGAAAGGTGATGAGGTAAAAGAAACGACAGCCAACGGCTTTGGGTGGACC
CGTGCAAGCGGATAAATCAGATGAGGAACAAATGATTAGTTATGTGATAGAAACAGGTCTGAATCTTACG
TGTCTTACATTCGTAATGACACGTGTTAAGGACGGCGCCACCAAACCAGACAATGGGAGCTGGATTGCTG
GAGAAAGACTTAAGAACATATGAAACATATTCCTGTGTTTTACTCTTCTCCTTATTTTTTCTTTCATAAT
ATAATGTTCATATATACACGATTCCTGATGTTTTAATGGCCAATGTTCGTTCCTTTAGGTTTACTATAAA
TCTGAGTTTAGTTTAATCATTTAAGAAAAAGTTGAGATTGTGGTTTCGAGTGGATCTAGCTAGACTCACA
TTATAAAATTAGCTGCGGTGGTATATTGAGTGAGATTTACGTAGTAATCCATAAATGTACATGCGTGTAA
ATCCTTTCGACGTTGAGATGTTTATATACTTAATAAGTTAATAGTAATATCTCTTTGACAAAAAAGTTAA
TAGTAATATCTCAACAACTTTGAGGTATTACGTGTCTTATCTATGGGTTAATAAGACATACTAAAACTAA
GACACATTTCATCAGTACCTGATCCAGCAAACATATAGGAATATATTTCTGTAGTTCTTCTTCGGGTTTA
CAAATCCAGTCCTTTTTAATCCTTGAATTGTGAATTTCCAACAAGCCACTCACAATTTATAACTAGTTTT
TATTACTGAAAATATCTTACATGGTATAAGAATTTATGGTGTGTAGCTGAACATAGTGTTTTAAGAAAAT
AGATTAATTATATTCAAAACGTAATTTTTTTGTCATCTGATTTTATTGATAATACATGGAATCGTGTTAT
GAAATATTATCCAATCAAACTGAAGTTTTTGGATATATTCGGAACATCCATTTGACCTAATTACGCCACA
TAAAAACCGTTAATCTAAAGGATTTGTCTTGTGTGATGTAATAATAACTAATGAGCAATAGACAAATAAA
AAAAAGGTTTGGCTTGTGCAGTAACTGCCGGTAAAGTGGAGAAGATTGGAAAAACTTTAAACAAAAAATT
GCGGTAAGAGAGAGAGAGAGACGCCGACCAAAAACAAACCGTAGATGTCTATCCCACGCGCAATCAAACC
TTTCCTTCATCTCCTTCTTCTTCTTCTTCTCCTTCTTCTTATATCATCATTTTGCACCCACATGTCACAC
ACTTACCATATACATATAATTAAGCATACTCGCATAAACCTATATATACACTCTAAGATTTCTAGCTGGT
CCATATGCATGTGATCTAATCAAAAGCCAAACTCTCCTTGTCTTTGCTATATTAACAATCATTTGATCCA
CACCACCAGAGATTTCAATCTTCCTCTCCTTCTTCCTTTTGCTACTCTCTTTTAGATCGTTCTTGTGAAA
ATCGCTTGCAAATAACAAGCCCTTCGTCCAATCTTTATTAGCTCGTAAGTTTCACCCCATTGCTCCTTTT
AGGGTTTTTTTGTTTTGTTGCTGTACTCACTTCATGCACGAACCAGATGATGATACATCGGCGTTTGTGT
TTTACGTTTTTATTATTCAAAAATACATACATATTACATATAGTATCGTTTTGTATCGTTTCATATCTTG
AATAGTATACATGTGTGTGGTCCTGTTGAGATTGACCCACAAATATTAGAGTAAACTGGGGAATTGAAAT
CAATCATGGTGGGGATTTCGGAATCTATGTGTGTTTCTAAGATATTATTGTTTCTTGGAAATTAATTGTT
GTTGCACCATAATATAATTTATATTATATAGATAGTCTAGGAAAATAACTCAAGACAAAGAGTGTGTAAC
ACACTCCAACCTCAGTGACTTCCACCCGTCAAGCTTTTCGGCTACATAGCCTTTATATACGATTATTTTA
CATATAGTTACAGATATATACAGTACTGCTTGTATATTTTTGGTCTTATAATACTACCTTATGTCATTAT
ATATAGTACATATTATACAAAGTTTCAATCTTTTCATTTATAAGCATCGTTCGGTATGTAGAAGGCGAAA
CAAACCCTTAAACCTAATATTTTTTTCTGGTCCAAAAACTTTCTCTATCAAGCTTTTGCATTTTTTCTTT
TAAAATAGTAACAGCTCCTCCATTGTTGGGTGGTCCCATAAAAATACATCATAACCATCATCAGCAACAT
ATAATAGCGATAGCCTTAAGCTTAAAGATCCAAGCTTTTGGATATAATATCTAGTTACATGTATATATAT
ATATATGTGTTTGTATATTTATAGGTATATAGTATATTATCGTGTGCGTCCGTGTGTAACATCACTATCA
TTACCCAACATACAGCTTTTGGAATTTCATTGGACCCAAGAGCCATTCGATCCCTTTCTTATAATTAAAT
ATAACGAAGCTTGTAATAGGCTTTGGTTTTGGTCCCAAATACAAAACTTTAAGGTTGTGCCTTGTTTGTC
TAAGGTTTTCGCAATAGCTTCCAAAAAGACACGCTTATGTTTATATACATTTCATTTTCCTTCATATCAT
TCTCTTCTCTGCCACTTCTCCATCTTGTTTCTTACTCATTTCTCTAACAATTTTCCAAATTAAATACGTT
TATAGGATCATCGTGGAACATGAGACCGAATTCTCGCCCTATAGTGAGTCGTATTACCTGGCCGTCGTTT
TACAACGTCGTGACTGGGAAAACCCTGGCGTTACCCAACTTAATCGCCTTGCAGCACATCCCCCTTTCGC
CAGCTGGCGTAATAGCGAAGAGGCCCGCACCGATCGCCCTTCCCAACAGTTGCGCAGCCTGAATGGCGAA
TGGCGCCTGATGCGGTATTTTCTCCTTACGCATCTGTGCGGTATTTCACACCGCATATGGTGCACTCTCA
GTACAATCTGCTCTGATGCCGCATAGTTAAGCCAGCCCCGACACCCGCCAACACCCGCTGACGCGCCCTG
ACGGGCTTGTCTGCTCCCGGCATCCGCTTACAGACAAGCTGTGACCGTCTCCGGGAGCTGCATGTGTCAG
AGGTTTTCACCGTCATCACCGAAACGCGCGA
Features (pLannotate 1.2.2; 13 found; start..end, strand, type, name):
     96..200     +  promoter       AmpR promoter: bla
    201..1061    +  CDS            AmpR: β-lactamase; bla; confers resistance to ampicillin, carbenicillin, and related antibiotics
   1232..1820    +  rep_origin     ori: high-copy-number ColE1/pMB1/pBR322/pUC origin of replication
   2003..2095    +  CDS            lacI (fragment): lac repressor; lacI; The lac repressor binds to the lac operator to inhibit transcription in E. coli. This inhibition can be relieved by adding lactose or isopropyl-β-D-thiogalactopyranoside (IPTG).
   2108..2129    +  protein_bind   CAP binding site: CAP binding activates transcription in the presence of cAMP. E. coli catabolite activator protein
   2144..2174    +  promoter       lac promoter: promoter for the E. coli lac operon
   2182..2198    +  protein_bind   lac operator: The lac repressor binds to the lac operator to inhibit transcription in E. coli. This inhibition can be relieved by adding lactose or isopropyl-β-D-thiogalactopyranoside (IPTG). lac repressor encoded by lacI
   2212..2230    +  promoter       SP6 promoter: promoter for bacteriophage SP6 RNA polymerase
   4362..4379    -  CDS            CIBN (fragment): N-terminal portion of the CIB1 transcription factor from Arabidopsis thaliana binds to CRY2 (cryptochrome 2) that has absorbed blue light (Kennedy et al., 2010)
   5848..5866    -  promoter       T7 promoter: promoter for bacteriophage T7 RNA polymerase
   5868..6020    +  CDS            lacZα (fragment): LacZα fragment of β-galactosidase; lacZ fragment
   6026..6125    -  misc_feature   bom (fragment): basis of mobility region from pBR322
   6227..1       -  CDS            rop (fragment) (across the origin): Rop protein, which maintains plasmids at low copy number; rop
