[The description below was written by a language model from this plasmid's Addgene catalogue record and pLannotate feature annotations shown in this document.]
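Description:
pVL23 - pVND7 is a GreenGate entry vector carrying a promoter module, built on the backbone recorded as A000, the empty entry plasmid for the promoter position in that system. GreenGate is a Golden Gate-style method in which standardised parts held in separate entry plasmids (promoter, tags, coding sequence, terminator, resistance cassette) are released by a type IIS restriction enzyme and assembled in fixed order into a plant transformation vector. The sequenced plasmid is 6,261 nt, is maintained in E. coli at high copy through a ColE1/pUC-type origin, and is selected with ampicillin via the bla gene and its own promoter. The vector type is otherwise unspecified, and the cloning sites used to introduce the insert are not recorded.

The insert is a 3,575 bp Arabidopsis thaliana fragment named pVND7, which by the naming convention would be the upstream regulatory region of the VND7 gene. It is not annotated as a feature, but its size fits the largely unannotated stretch between the SP6 and T7 promoters that flank the cloning region. The very short "CIBN" hit inside this stretch is most likely a chance match to Arabidopsis sequence rather than a functional element. The surrounding lac promoter/operator, CAP site and the lacI, lacZα, bom and rop fragments are remnants of the cloning-vector backbone and have no role in the payload.

On its own the plasmid expresses nothing in plants. It serves as a source of the promoter part for assembling expression constructs, and the associated work describes a toolkit for inducible, cell type-specific gene expression in Arabidopsis.
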