Addgene plasmid #116019: pVL23 - pVND7
Purpose: entry vector for GreenGate cloning method, promoter
Depositing lab: Thomas Greb. Publication: A Comprehensive Toolkit for Inducible, Cell Type-Specific Gene Expression in Arabidopsis. Schurholz AK, Lopez-Salmeron V, Li Z, Forner J, Wenzl C, Gaillochet C, Augustin S, Vilches-Barro A, Fuchs M, Gebert M, Lohmann JU, Greb T, Wolf S. Plant Physiol. 2018 Jul 19. pii: pp.18.00463. doi: 10.1104/pp.18.00463. PubMed 30026289.
Backbone
  Vector backbone: A000
  Vector type: Unspecified
Growth in bacteria
  Bacterial resistance: Ampicillin, 100 μg/mL
  Growth temperature: 37°C
  Growth strain: DH5alpha
  Copy number: High Copy
Gene/Insert
  Gene/Insert name: pVND7
  Species: A. thaliana (mustard weed)
  Insert size (bp): 3575
  Cloning method: Restriction Enzyme; 5′ cloning site Unknown (unknown if destroyed); 3′ cloning site Unknown (unknown if destroyed)
Terms and licenses: Academic/Nonprofit Terms; Industry Terms: Not Available to Industry
How to cite: pVL23 - pVND7 was a gift from Thomas Greb (Addgene plasmid # 116019 ; http://n2t.net/addgene:116019 ; RRID:Addgene_116019)
